>Addgene plasmid #117729 | pLX311 MCL1 | addgene full sequence | sequence record 234953 | Addgene NGS Result
GCAGGCAGAAGTATGCAAAGCATGCGTCTCAATTAGTCAGCAACCATAGTCCCGCCCCTAACTCCGCCCA
TCCCGCCCCTAACTCCGCCCAGTTCCGCCCATTCTCCGCCCCATGGCTGACTAATTTTTTTTATTTATGC
AGAGGCCGAGGCCGCCTCGGCCTCTGAGCTATTCCAGAAGTAGTGAGGAGGCTTTTTTGGAGGCCTAGGC
TTTTGCAAAAAGCTTTCTAGAGGTACCACCATGGCCAAGCCTTTGTCTCAAGAAGAATCCACCCTCATTG
AAAGAGCAACGGCTACAATCAACAGCATCCCCATCTCTGAAGACTACAGCGTCGCCAGCGCAGCTCTCTC
TAGCGACGGCCGCATCTTCACTGGTGTCAATGTATATCATTTTACTGGGGGACCTTGTGCAGAACTCGTG
GTGCTGGGCACTGCTGCTGCTGCGGCAGCTGGCAACCTGACTTGTATCGTCGCGATCGGAAATGAGAACA
GGGGCATCTTGAGCCCCTGCGGACGGTGCCGACAGGTGCTTCTCGATCTGCATCCTGGGATCAAAGCCAT
AGTGAAGGACAGTGATGGACAGCCGACGGCAGTTGGGATTCGTGAATTGCTGCCCTCTGGTTATGTGTGG
GAGGGCCTGCAGCTGCAGTAGTAAGGCGCGCCGTTAACGAATTCTAGATCTTGAGACAAATGGCAGTATT
CATCCACAATTTTAAAAGAAAAGGGGGGATTGGGGGGTACAGTGCAGGGGAAAGAATAGTAGACATAATA
GCAACAGACATACAAACTAAAGAATTACAAAAACAAATTACAAAAATTCAAAATTTTCGGGTTTATTACA
GGGACAGCAGAGATCCACTTTGGCGCCGGCTCGAGGCCTGCAGGTGCAAAGATGGATAAAGTTTTAAACA
GAGAGGAATCTTTGCAGCTAATGGACCTTCTAGGTCTTGAAAGGAGTGGGAATTGGCTCCGGTGCCCGTC
AGTGGGCAGAGCGCACATCGCCCACAGTCCCCGAGAAGTTGGGGGGAGGGGTCGGCAATTGAACCGGTGC
CTAGAGAAGGTGGCGCGGGGTAAACTGGGAAAGTGATGTCGTGTACTGGCTCCGCCTTTTTCCCGAGGGT
GGGGGAGAACCGTATATAAGTGCAGTAGTCGCCGTGAACGTTCTTTTTCGCAACGGGTTTGCCGCCAGAA
CACAGGTAAGTGCCGTGTGTGGTTCCCGCGGGCCTGGCCTCTTTACGGGTTATGGCCCTTGCGTGCCTTG
AATTACTTCCACCTGGCTGCAGTACGTGATTCTTGATCCCGAGCTTCGGGTTGGAAGTGGGTGGGAGAGT
TCGAGGCCTTGCGCTTAAGGAGCCCCTTCGCCTCGTGCTTGAGTTGAGGCCTGGCCTGGGCGCTGGGGCC
GCCGCGTGCGAATCTGGTGGCACCTTCGCGCCTGTCTCGCTGCTTTCGATAAGTCTCTAGCCATTTAAAA
TTTTTGATGACCTGCTGCGACGCTTTTTTTCTGGCAAGATAGTCTTGTAAATGCGGGCCAAGATCTGCAC
ACTGGTATTTCGGTTTTTGGGGCCGCGGGCGGCGACGGGGCCCGTGCGTCCCAGCGCACATGTTCGGCGA
GGCGGGGCCTGCGAGCGCGGCCACCGAGAATCGGACGGGGGTAGTCTCAAGCTGGCCGGCCTGCTCTGGT
GCCTGGCCTCGCGCCGCCGTGTATCGCCCCGCCCTGGGCGGCAAGGCTGGCCCGGTCGGCACCAGTTGCG
TGAGCGGAAAGATGGCCGCTTCCCGGCCCTGCTGCAGGGAGCTCAAAATGGAGGACGCGGCGCTCGGGAG
AGCGGGCGGGTGAGTCACCCACACAAAGGAAAAGGGCCTTTCCGTCCTCAGCCGTCGCTTCATGTGACTC
CACGGAGTACCGGGCGCCGTCCAGGCACCTCGATTAGTTCTCGAGCTTTTGGAGTACGTCGTCTTTAGGT
TGGGGGGAGGGGTTTTATGCGATGGAGTTTCCCCACACTGAGTGGGTGGAGACTGAAGTTAGGCCAGCTT
GGCACTTGATGTAATTCTCCTTGGAATTTGCCCTTTTTGAGTTTGGATCTTGGTTCATTCTCAAGCCTCA
GACAGTGGTTCAAAGTTTTTTTCTTCCATTTCAGGTGTCGTGAGGCTAGCATCGATTGATCAACAAGTTT
GTACAAAAAAGTTGGCATGTTTGGCCTCAAAAGAAACGCGGTAATCGGACTCAACCTCTACTGTGGGGGG
GCCGGCTTGGGGGCCGGCAGCGGCGGCGCCACCCGCCCGGGAGGGCGACTTTTGGCTACGGAGAAGGAGG
CCTCGGCCCGGCGAGAGATAGGGGGAGGGGAGGCCGGCGCGGTGATTGGCGGAAGCGCCGGCGCAAGCCC
CCCGTCCACCCTCACGCCAGACTCCCGGAGGGTCGCGCGGCCGCCGCCCATTGGCGCCGAGGTCCCCGAC
GTCACCGCGACCCCCGCGAGGCTGCTTTTCTTCGCGCCCACCCGCCGCGCGGCGCCGCTTGAGGAGATGG
AAGCCCCGGCCGCTGACGCCATCATGTCGCCCGAAGAGGAGCTGGACGGGTACGAGCCGGAGCCTCTCGG
GAAGCGGCCGGCTGTCCTGCCGCTGCTGGAGTTGGTCGGGGAATCTGGTAATAACACCAGTACGGACGGG
TCACTACCCTCGACGCCGCCG
[483 nt withheld, positions 2682-3164]
GGCATCAGGAATGTGCTGCTGGCTTTTGCAGGTGTTGCTGGAGTAGGAGCTGGTTTGGCATATCTAATAA
GATACCCAACTTTCTTGTACAAAGTGGTTGATATCGGTAAGCCTATCCCTAACCCTCTCCTCGGTCTCGA
TTCTACGTAGTAATGAACTAGTACCGGTTAAGTCGACAATCAACGCGTTAAGTCGACAATCAACCTCTGG
ATTACAAAATTTGTGAAAGATTGACTGGTATTCTTAACTATGTTGCTCCTTTTACGCTATGTGGATACGC
TGCTTTAATGCCTTTGTATCATGCTATTGCTTCCCGTATGGCTTTCATTTTCTCCTCCTTGTATAAATCC
TGGTTGCTGTCTCTTTATGAGGAGTTGTGGCCCGTTGTCAGGCAACGTGGCGTGGTGTGCACTGTGTTTG
CTGACGCAACCCCCACTGGTTGGGGCATTGCCACCACCTGTCAGCTCCTTTCCGGGACTTTCGCTTTCCC
CCTCCCTATTGCCACGGCGGAACTCATCGCCGCCTGCCTTGCCCGCTGCTGGACAGGGGCTCGGCTGTTG
GGCACTGACAATTCCGTGGTGTTGTCGGGGAAATCATCGTCCTTTCCTTGGCTGCTCGCCTGTGTTGCCA
CCTGGATTCTGCGCGGGACGTCCTTCTGCTACGTCCCTTCGGCCCTCAATCCAGCGGACCTTCCTTCCCG
CGGCCTGCTGCCGGCTCTGCGGCCTCTTCCGCGTCTTCGCCTTCGCCCTCAGACGAGTCGGATCTCCCTT
TGGGCCGCCTCCCCGCGTCGACTTTAAGACCAATGACTTACAAGGCAGCTGTAGATCTTAGCCACTTTTT
AAAAGAAAAGGGGGGACTGGAAGGGCTAATTCACTCCCAACGAAGACAAGATCTGCTTTTTGCTTGTACT
GGGTCTCTCTGGTTAGACCAGATCTGAGCCTGGGAGCTCTCTGGCTAACTAGGGAACCCACTGCTTAAGC
CTCAATAAAGCTTGCCTTGAGTGCTTCAAGTAGTGTGTGCCCGTCTGTTGTGTGACTCTGGTAACTAGAG
ATCCCTCAGACCCTTTTAGTCAGTGTGGAAAATCTCTAGCAGTACGTATAGTAGTTCATGTCATCTTATT
ATTCAGTATTTATAACTTGCAAAGAAATGAATATCAGAGAGTGAGAGGAACTTGTTTATTGCAGCTTATA
ATGGTTACAAATAAAGCAATAGCATCACAAATTTCACAAATAAAGCATTTTTTTCACTGCATTCTAGTTG
TGGTTTGTCCAAACTCATCAATGTATCTTATCATGTCTGGCTCTAGCTATCCCGCCCCTAACTCCGCCCA
TCCCGCCCCTAACTCCGCCCAGTTCCGCCCATTCTCCGCCCCATGGCTGACTAATTTTTTTTATTTATGC
AGAGGCCGAGGCCGCCTCGGCCTCTGAGCTATTCCAGAAGTAGTGAGGAGGCTTTTTTGGAGGCCTAGGG
ACGTACCCAATTCGCCCTATAGTGAGTCGTATTACGCGCGCTCACTGGCCGTCGTTTTACAACGTCGTGA
CTGGGAAAACCCTGGCGTTACCCAACTTAATCGCCTTGCAGCACATCCCCCTTTCGCCAGCTGGCGTAAT
AGCGAAGAGGCCCGCACCGATCGCCCTTCCCAACAGTTGCGCAGCCTGAATGGCGAATGGG
[124 nt withheld, positions 4836-4959]
C
[91 nt withheld, positions 4961-5051]
A
[49 nt withheld, positions 5053-5101]
CCTTTGACGTTGGAGTCCACGTTCTTT
[37 nt withheld, positions 5129-5165]
ACCCTATCTCGGTCTATTCTTTTGATTTATAAGGGATTTTGCCGATTTCGGCCTATTGGTTAAAAAATGA
GCTGATTTAACAAAAATTTAACGCGAATTTTAACAAAATATTAACGCTTACAATTTAGGTGGCACTTTTC
GGGGAAATGTGCGCGGAACCCCTATTTGTTTATTTTTCTAAATACATTCAAATATGTATCCGCTCATGAG
ACAATAACCCTGATAAATGCTTCAATAATATTGAAAAAGGAAGAGTATGAGTATTCAACATTTCCGTGTC
GCCCTTATTCCCTTTTTTGCGGCATTTTGCCTTCCTGTTTTTGCTCACCCAGAAACGCTGGTGAAAGTAA
AAGATGCTGAAGATCAGTTGGGTGCACGAGTGGGTTACATCGAACTGGATCTCAACAGCGGTAAGATCCT
TGAGAGTTTTCGCCCCGAAGAACGTTTTCCAATGATGAGCACTTTTAAAGTTCTGCTATGTGGCGCGGTA
TTATCCCGTATTGACGCCGGGCAAGAGCAACTCGGTCGCCGCATACACTATTCTCAGAATGACTTGGTTG
AGTACTCACCAGTCACAGAAAAGCATCTTACGGATGGCATGACAGTAAGAGAATTATGCAGTGCTGCCAT
AACCATGAGTGATAACACTGCGGCCAACTTACTTCTGACAACGATCGGAGGACCGAAGGAGCTAACCGCT
TTTTTGCACAACATGGGGGATCATGTAACTCGCCTTGATCGTTGGGAACCGGAGCTGAATGAAGCCATAC
CAAACGACGAGCGTGACACCACGATGCCTGTAGCAATGGCAACAACGTTGCGCAAACTATTAACTGGCGA
ACTACTTACTCTAGCTTCCCGGCAACAATTAATAGACTGGATGGAGGCGGATAAAGTTGCAGGACCACTT
CTGCGCTCGGCCCTTCCGGCTGGCTGGTTTATTGCTGATAAATCTGGAGCCGGTGAGCGTGGGTCTCGCG
GTATCATTGCAGCACTGGGGCCAGATGGTAAGCCCTCCCGTATCGTAGTTATCTACACGACGGGGAGTCA
GGCAACTATGGATGAACGAAATAGACAGATCGCTGAGATAGGTGCCTCACTGATTAAGCATTGGTAACTG
TCAGACCAAGTTTACTCATATATACTTTAGATTGATTTAAAACTTCATTTTTAATTTAAAAGGATCTAGG
TGAAGATCCTTTTTGATAATCTCATGACCAAAATCCCTTAACGTGAGTTTTCGTTCCACTGAGCGTCAGA
CCCCGTAGAAAAGATCAAAGGATCTTCTTGAGATCCTTTTTTTCTGCGCGTAATCTGCTGCTTGCAAACA
AAAAAACCACCGCTACCAGCGGTGGTTTGTTTGCCGGATCAAGAGCTACCAACTCTTTTTCCGAAGGTAA
CTGGCTTCAGCAGAGCGCAGATACCAAATACTGTTCTTCTAGTGTAGCCGTAGTTAGGCCACCACTTCAA
GAACTCTGTAGCACCGCCTACATACCTCGCTCTGCTAATCCTGTTACCAGTGGCTGCTGCCAGTGGCGAT
AAGTCGTGTCTTACCGGGTTGGACTCAAGACGATAGTTACCGGATAAGGCGCAGCGGTCGGGCTGAACGG
GGGGTTCGTGCACACAGCCCAGCTTGGAGCGAACGACCTACACCGAACTGAGATACCTACAGCGTGAGCT
ATGAGAAAGCGCCACGCTTCCCGAAGGGAGAAAGGCGGACAGGTATCCGGTAAGCGGCAGGGTCGGAACA
GGAGAGCGCACGAGGGAGCTTCCAGGGGGAAACGCCTGGTATCTTTATAGTCCTGTCGGGTTTCGCCACC
TCTGACTTGAGCGTCGATTTTTGTGATGCTCGTCAGGGGGGCGGAGCCTATGGAAAAACGCCAGCAACGC
GGCCTTTTTACGGTTCCTGGCCTTTTGCTGGCCTTTTGCTCACATGTTCTTTCCTGCGTTATCCCCTGAT
TCTGTGGATAACCGTATTACCGCCTTTGAGTGAGCTGATACCGCTCGCCGCAGCCGAACGACCGAGCGCA
GCGAGTCAGTGAGCGAGGAAGCGGAAGAGCGCCCAATACGCAAACCGCCTCTCCCCGCGCGTTGGCCGAT
TCATTAATGCAGCTGGCACGACAGGTTTCCCGACTGGAAAGCGGGCAGTGAGCGCAACGCAATTAATGTG
AGTTAGCTCACTCATTAGGCACCCCAGGCTTTACACTTTATGCTTCCGGCTCGTATGTTGTGTGGAATTG
TGAGCGGATAACAATTTCACACAGGAAACAGCTATGACCATGATTACGCCAAGCGCGCAATTAACCCTCA
CTAAAGGGAACAAAAGCTGGAGCTGCAAGCTTAATGTAGTCTTATGCAATACTCTTGTAGTCTTGCAACA
TGGTAACGATGAGTTAGCAACATGCCTTACAAGGAGAGAAAAAGCACCGTGCATGCCGATTGGTGGAAGT
AAGGTGGTACGATCGTGCCTTATTAGGAAGGCAACAGACGGGTCTGACATGGATTGGACGAACCACTGAA
TTGCCGCATTGCAGAGATATTGTATTTAAGTGCCTAGCTCGATACATAAACGGGTCTCTCTGGTTAGACC
AGATCTGAGCCTGGGAGCTCTCTGGCTAACTAGGGAACCCACTGCTTAAGCCTCAATAAAGCTTGCCTTG
AGTGCTTCAAGTAGTGTGTGCCCGTCTGTTGTGTGACTCTGGTAACTAGAGATCCCTCAGACCCTTTTAG
TCAGTGTGGAAAATCTCTAGCAGTGGCGCCCGAACAGGGACTTGAAAGCGAAAGGGAAACCAGAGGAGCT
CTCTCGACGCAGGACTCGGCTTGCTGAAGCGCGCACGGCAAGAGGCGAGGGGCGGCGACTGGTGAGTACG
CCAAAAATTTTGACTAGCGGAGGCTAGAAGGAGAGAGATGGGTGCGAGAGCGTCAGTATTAAGCGGGGGA
GAATTAGATCGCGATGGGAAAAAATTCGGTTAAGGCCAGGGGGAAAGAAAAAATATAAATTAAAACATAT
AGTATGGGCAAGCAGGGAGCTAGAACGATTCGCAGTTAATCCTGGCCTGTTAGAAACATCAGAAGGCTGT
AGACAAATACTGGGACAGCTACAACCATCCCTTCAGACAGGATCAGAAGAACTTAGATCATTATATAATA
CAGTAGCAACCCTCTATTGTGTGCATCAAAGGATAGAGATAAAAGACACCAAGGAAGCTTTAGACAAGAT
AGAGGAAGAGCAAAACAAAAGTAAGACCACCGCACAGCAAGCGGCCGCTGATCTTCAGACCTGGAGGAGG
AGATATGAGGGACAATTGGAGAAGTGAATTATATAAATATAAAGTAGTAAAAATTGAACCATTAGGAGTA
GCACCCACCAAGGCAAAGAGAAGAGTGGTGCAGAGAGAAAAAAGAGCAGTGGGAATAGGAGCTTTGTTCC
TTGGGTTCTTGGGAGCAGCAGGAAGCACTATGGGCGCAGCGTCAATGACGCTGACGGTACAGGCCAGACA
ATTATTGTCTGGTATAGTGCAGCAGCAGAACAATTTGCTGAGGGCTATTGAGGCGCAACAGCATCTGTTG
CAACTCACAGTCTGGGGCATCAAGCAGCTCCAGGCAAGAATCCTGGCTGTGGAAAGATACCTAAAGGATC
AACAGCTCCTGGGGATTTGGGGTTGCTCTGGAAAACTCATTTGCACCACTGCTGTGCCTTGGAATGCTAG
TTGGAGTAATAAATCTCTGGAACAGATTTGGAATCACACGACCTGGATGGAGTGGGACAGAGAAATTAAC
AATTACACAAGCTTAATACACTCCTTAATTGAAGAATCGCAAAACCAGCAAGAAAAGAATGAACAAGAAT
TATTGGAATTAGATAAATGGGCAAGTTTGTGGAATTGGTTTAACATAACAAATTGGCTGTGGTATATAAA
ATTATTCATAATGATAGTAGGAGGCTTGGTAGGTTTAAGAATAGTTTTTGCTGTACTTTCTATAGTGAAT
AGAGTTAGGCAGGGATATTCACCATTATCGTTTCAGACCCACCTCCCAACCCCGAGGGGACCCATGCATT
GCATCTCAATTAGTCAGCAACCAGGTGTGGAAAGTCCCCAGGCTCCCCA
Features (pLannotate 1.2.2; 33 found; start..end, strand, type, name):
     70..205     +  rep_origin     SV40 ori: SV40 origin of replication
    241..636     +  CDS            BSD: blasticidin S deaminase; Aspergillus terreus BSD; confers resistance to blasticidin
    710..827     +  misc_feature   cPPT/CTS: central polypurine tract and central termination sequence of HIV-1
    892..958     +  CDS            small t antigen (fragment): SV40 (simian virus 40) small t antigen
    965..2143    +  promoter       EF-1α promoter: strong constitutive promoter for human elongation factor EF-1α
   2164..2181    +  protein_bind   attB1 (fragment): mutant version of attB; core recombination site for the Gateway® BP reaction BP Clonase™
   2187..3236    +  CDS            MCL1 (sequence partly withheld): MCL1_HUMAN - Also known as BCL2L3. Experimental evidence at protein level: Swiss-Prot protein existence level 1. Involved in the regulation of apoptosis versus cell survival, and in the maintenance of viability but not of proliferation. Mediates its effects by interactions with a number of other regulators of apoptosis. Isoform 1 inhibits apoptosis. Isoform 2 promotes apoptosis. From Homo sapiens (Human).
   3238..3262    -  protein_bind   attB2: mutant version of attB; recombination site for the Gateway® BP reaction BP Clonase™
   3270..3311    +  CDS            V5 tag: epitope tag from simian virus 5
   3362..3950    +  misc_feature   WPRE: woodchuck hepatitis virus posttranscriptional regulatory element
   4001..4020    +  misc_feature   cPPT/CTS (fragment): central polypurine tract and central termination sequence of HIV-1
   4022..4255    +  LTR            3' LTR (ΔU3): self-inactivating 3' long terminal repeat (LTR) from HIV-1
   4333..4454    +  polyA_signal   SV40 poly(A) signal: SV40 polyadenylation signal
   4494..4629    +  rep_origin     SV40 ori: SV40 origin of replication
   4650..4668    -  promoter       T7 promoter: promoter for bacteriophage T7 RNA polymerase
   4676..4831    +  CDS            lacZα (fragment): LacZα fragment of β-galactosidase; lacZ fragment
   4836..5264    +  rep_origin     f1 ori (sequence partly withheld): f1 bacteriophage origin of replication; arrow indicates direction of (+) strand synthesis
   5317..5421    +  promoter       AmpR promoter: bla
   5422..6282    +  CDS            AmpR: β-lactamase; bla; confers resistance to ampicillin, carbenicillin, and related antibiotics
   6453..7041    +  rep_origin     ori: high-copy-number ColE1/pMB1/pBR322/pUC origin of replication
   7224..7316    +  CDS            lacI (fragment): lac repressor; lacI; The lac repressor binds to the lac operator to inhibit transcription in E. coli. This inhibition can be relieved by adding lactose or isopropyl-β-D-thiogalactopyranoside (IPTG).
   7329..7350    +  protein_bind   CAP binding site: CAP binding activates transcription in the presence of cAMP. E. coli catabolite activator protein
   7365..7395    +  promoter       lac promoter: promoter for the E. coli lac operon
   7403..7419    +  protein_bind   lac operator: The lac repressor binds to the lac operator to inhibit transcription in E. coli. This inhibition can be relieved by adding lactose or isopropyl-β-D-thiogalactopyranoside (IPTG). lac repressor encoded by lacI
   7464..7482    +  promoter       T3 promoter: promoter for bacteriophage T3 RNA polymerase
   7510..7736    +  promoter       RSV promoter: Rous sarcoma virus enhancer/promoter
   7737..7917    +  LTR            5' LTR (truncated): truncated 5' long terminal repeat (LTR) from HIV-1
   7964..8089    +  misc_feature   HIV-1 Ψ: packaging signal of human immunodeficiency virus type 1
   8073..8436    +  CDS            HIV-1 gag (fragment): gag protein from human immunodeficiency virus 1; gag
   8582..8815    +  misc_feature   RRE: The Rev response element (RRE) of HIV-1 allows for Rev-dependent mRNA export from the nucleus to the cytoplasm.
   9192..9218    +  CDS            Rev (fragment): human immunodeficiency virus 1 (HIV-1) Rev protein; rev; enhances nuclear export of unspliced and incompletely spliced viral mRNAs
   9225..9248    +  promoter       SV40 promoter (fragment): SV40 early promoter
   9249..46      +  promoter       SV40 promoter (fragment) (across the origin): SV40 enhancer and early promoter
