[The description below was written by a language model from this plasmid's Addgene catalogue record and pLannotate feature annotations shown in this document.]
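Description:
pLX311 MCL1 is a 9,274 bp third-generation-style, self-inactivating HIV-1 lentiviral expression plasmid built on the Broad Institute pLX311 backbone. It carries the human MCL1 open reading frame (recorded as MCL1L, the long isoform, about 1 kb). In bacteria it is maintained through a high-copy ColE1/pUC-type origin and selected with ampicillin via the β-lactamase gene. An f1 origin and remnants of a lac/T3/T7 cloning region are also annotated in the backbone.

The viral transfer cassette begins with an RSV promoter fused to a truncated 5' LTR, which drives Tat-independent production of genomic RNA in packaging cells. This is followed by the Ψ packaging signal with a partial gag sequence and the Rev response element. Inside the provirus, an SV40 early promoter/origin drives the blasticidin S deaminase gene, allowing blasticidin selection of transduced mammalian cells. A cPPT/CTS element, which aids nuclear import of the viral genome, sits between this marker and the EF-1α promoter. The EF-1α promoter provides strong constitutive expression of MCL1. The ORF is flanked by attB1 and attB2 sites left by Gateway recombination and is followed by a backbone-encoded V5 epitope, which the record describes as a C-terminal tag for detection. A WPRE downstream enhances transcript expression, and the ΔU3 3' LTR inactivates the viral promoter after integration. An SV40 polyadenylation signal lies beyond the LTR.

MCL1 is a BCL2-family regulator whose long isoform inhibits apoptosis. The construct is intended for stable overexpression of this protein in mammalian cells by lentiviral transduction, and the associated publication concerns MCL1 in urothelial carcinoma progression.
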