Addgene plasmid #117729: pLX311 MCL1
Purpose: Open reading frame vector encoding MCL1
Depositing lab: William Hahn. Depositing organization: Dana-Farber Cancer Institute. Publication: MCL1 and DEDD promote urothelial carcinoma progression. Hong AL, Guerriero JL, Doshi MB, Kynnap BD, Kim WJ, Schinzel AC, Modiste R, Schlauch AJ, Adam RM, Kwiatkowski DJ, Beroukhim R, Letai A, Rosenberg JE, Hahn WC. Mol Cancer Res. 2019 Feb 18. pii: 1541-7786.MCR-18-0963. doi: 10.1158/1541-7786.MCR-18-0963. PubMed 30777879.
Backbone
  Vector backbone: pLX311
  Backbone manufacturer: Broad Institute
  Total vector size (bp): 9274
  Vector type: Mammalian Expression, Lentiviral
  Selectable markers: Blasticidin
Growth in bacteria
  Bacterial resistance: Ampicillin, 100 μg/mL
  Growth temperature: 30°C
  Growth strain: NEB Stable
  Copy number: High Copy
Gene/Insert
  Gene/Insert name: MCL1L
  Species: H. sapiens (human)
  Insert size (bp): 1049
  Entrez Gene: MCL1 (a.k.a. BCL2L3, EAT, MCL1-ES, MCL1L, MCL1S, Mcl-1, TM, bcl2-L-3, mcl1/EAT)
  Promoter: EF1a
  Tag / fusion protein: V5 (C terminal on backbone)
  Cloning method: Gateway Cloning
  Sequencing primers: 5′ EF1a-F; 3′ WPRE-R
Terms and licenses: Academic/Nonprofit Terms; Industry Terms: Not Available to Industry
How to cite: pLX311 MCL1 was a gift from William Hahn (Addgene plasmid # 117729 ; http://n2t.net/addgene:117729 ; RRID:Addgene_117729)
